Addgene plasmid #20111: pDUET-ctCPR-sAMO
Depositing lab: Jay Keasling. Depositing organization: University of California, Berkeley. Publication: Engineering Escherichia coli for production of functionalized terpenoids using plant P450s. Chang MC, Eachus RA, Trieu W, Ro DK, Keasling JD. Nat Chem Biol. 2007 May . 3(5):274-7. 10.1038/nchembio875 PubMed 17438551.
Backbone
  Vector backbone: pETDuet-1
  Backbone manufacturer: Novagen
  Backbone size w/o insert (bp): 5420
  Vector type: Bacterial Expression, Synthetic Biology
Growth in bacteria
  Bacterial resistance: Ampicillin, 100 μg/mL
  Growth temperature: 37°C
  Growth strain: DH5alpha
  Copy number: Low Copy
Gene/Insert
  Gene/Insert name: p450 reductase and codon optimized amorphadiene oxidase (alt name: CPR and AMO)
  Species: c. tropicalis and a. annua
  Cloning method: Restriction Enzyme
  Sequencing primers: 5′ n/a
Terms and licenses: Academic/Nonprofit Terms; Industry Terms: Not Available to Industry
How to cite: pDUET-ctCPR-sAMO was a gift from Jay Keasling (Addgene plasmid # 20111 ; http://n2t.net/addgene:20111 ; RRID:Addgene_20111)
