[The description below was written by a language model from this plasmid's Addgene catalogue record.]
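Description:
pDUET-ctCPR-sAMO is a bacterial co-expression plasmid built on the pETDuet-1 backbone (about 5.4 kb without inserts), a vector designed to express two open reading frames from a single plasmid in Escherichia coli. It is selected with ampicillin and is recorded as low copy. No feature table accompanies the entry, so promoters, origin and cloning-site assignments are not explicitly stated. Vectors of the pETDuet-1 type generally carry two multiple cloning sites, each preceded by a T7 promoter/lac operator and ribosome binding site, together with a lacI gene and a ColE1-family origin. Expression therefore normally depends on a host that supplies T7 RNA polymerase. Which gene sits in which cloning site, and whether either carries a tag, cannot be determined from the record.

The payload consists of two genes inserted by restriction cloning: a cytochrome P450 reductase (CPR) from Candida tropicalis and a codon-optimized, synthetic version of amorphadiene oxidase (AMO) from Artemisia annua. AMO is a plant cytochrome P450 that oxidizes the sesquiterpene amorphadiene along the route toward artemisinic acid, a precursor of artemisinin. Like other enzymes of this class, it needs a redox partner to deliver electrons from NADPH, and the co-expressed CPR fills that role. Pairing the two on one plasmid gives a functional P450 system in a bacterial host that lacks a native equivalent. The construct falls under synthetic biology and metabolic engineering, and the associated work concerns engineering E. coli to produce functionalized terpenoids using plant P450s, presumably in strains that also produce the amorphadiene substrate.
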