>Addgene plasmid #20111 | pDUET-ctCPR-sAMO | addgene partial sequence | sequence record 25818 | 20111 with T7-term
CATAAGATACACCATTTGGCAGTTTCCAGTTAAAATGATACAGAATGTTAGCCAGCGGCAGCTGAACATT
AGCCAGGCCCAGCGCGGCGCCAGGACACATGCGGCGACCGGCACCGAACGGCAGGTACTCGTACTCTGCA
CCCATCACAGTCGCGGAGGAGTTCTCAAAGCGTTCCGGGATGAAGGCTTCAGCATCCTTCCAGTATTCTG
GGTCACGGTTAATCGCGAATACGTTAACGATCAGCTTAGTTTTGTTCGGGATGTTGTAGCCCGCCAGATT
GACAGGTTGACGACACTCACGCGGCAGTACCAGCGGCAGCGGTGGATGCAGGCGCAGGGTTTCTTTGATA
ACCATGTTCANGTAGCTCAGCTCCTGGATGTCTTCCTCGTGGATTTTCTCTTTACCGTTCAGAGCTTTAC
GCAGCTCCGCCTGCACTTTCTCCATCGCCTTCGGACATTTGATCAGCTCGCTGATAGCCCATTCGATCGT
ANAGGAGGAAGTGTCAGTACCGG
