>Addgene plasmid #20111 | pDUET-ctCPR-sAMO | addgene partial sequence | sequence record 25819 | pBRrevBam 5'-GGTGATGTCGGCGATATAGG-3'
NNNNNCNTGTGGCGCCGGTGATGCCGGCCACGATGCGTCCGGCGTAGAGGATCGAGATCGATCTCGATCC
CGCGAAATTAATACGACTCACTATAGGGGAATTGTGAGCGGATAACAATTCCCCTCTAGAAATAATTTTG
TTTAACTTTAAGAAGGAGATATACCATGGCGCTGGATAAACTGGATCTGTATGTGATCATTACGCTGGTA
GTTGCGGTTGCTGCTTATTTCGCGAAGAACCAGTTTCTGGACCAGCCGCAGGACACCGGCTTCCTGAACA
CCGATTCTGGCAGCAACTCTCGTGACGTACTGTCTACCCTGAAGAAGAACAACAAGAACACTCTGCTGCT
GTTCGGCAGCCAGACTGGCACCGCTGAGGATTACGCGAACAAACTGTCTCGTGAACTGCATTCCCGCTTC
GGTCTGAAGACTATGGTTGCGGATTTCGCAGACTACGACTGGGACAATTTCGGCGACATCACCGAAGACA
TCCTGGTGTTCTTTATCGTGGCCACGTACGGCGAAGGCGAACCGACCGATAACGCAGATGAATTTCACAC
GTGGCTGACGGAGGAGGCTGACACCCTGTCCACCCTGAAGTACACCGTTTTCGGTCTGGGTAACAGCACC
TATGAGTCTCCTNCAACGCCTATCGGTCGTAAATTTGACCGTCTGCTGTCTGAAANGGTGGGTGATCGTT
TCCGCGNNNTATGCTGAAGNGATGACGGTACTGGTACTCTGGATGAAGATTTCATGGCTTGAAAAGACAA
CGTTTTCGATGCACTGAAGAACGATCTGAATTTCGAGGAAAAAAGAACTGAAGTT
